Addgene plasmid #152383: pGBW-m4133197
Purpose: Mammalian expression plasmid for SARS-CoV-2 helicase
Depositing lab: Ginkgo Bioworks & Benjie Chen. Depositing organization: Ginkgo Bioworks.
Backbone
  Vector backbone: pTwist_CMV_Puro_6
  Backbone size w/o insert (bp): 6080
  Vector type: Mammalian Expression
  Selectable markers: Puromycin
Growth in bacteria
  Bacterial resistance: Ampicillin, 100 μg/mL
  Growth temperature: 37°C
  Growth strain: DH5alpha
  Copy number: High Copy
Gene/Insert
  Gene/Insert name: SARS-CoV-2 helicase (alt name: nsp13)
  Species: Severe acute respiratory syndrome coronavirus 2
  Insert size (bp): 1802
  Mutation: wt
  Entrez Gene: ORF1ab (a.k.a. GU280_gp01)
  Promoter: CMV
  Tag / fusion protein: Cleavable TEV;3xFlag (C terminal on backbone)
  Cloning method: Unknown
Resource information
  A portion of this plasmid was derived from a plasmid made by: GinkgoBioworks
Depositor comments: NCBI reference sequence: YP_009725308.1
How to cite: pGBW-m4133197 was a gift from Ginkgo Bioworks & Benjie Chen (Addgene plasmid # 152383 ; http://n2t.net/addgene:152383 ; RRID:Addgene_152383)
