[The description below was written by a language model from this plasmid's Addgene catalogue record and pLannotate feature annotations shown in this document.]
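Description:
pGBW-m4133197 is a mammalian expression plasmid built on the pTwist_CMV_Puro_6 backbone for producing the SARS-CoV-2 helicase, nsp13, which is one of the mature products of the viral ORF1ab replicase polyprotein. It is propagated in E. coli as a high-copy plasmid through a ColE1/pUC-type origin and selected with ampicillin via a full-length β-lactamase gene. The sequenced record is about 8 kb, consistent with the roughly 6.1 kb backbone plus the 1.8 kb insert.

The wild-type nsp13 coding sequence sits downstream of the human cytomegalovirus immediate early enhancer and promoter elements and is followed by an SV40 polyadenylation signal. The automated annotation labels this open reading frame as a fragment of the SARS-CoV replicase polyprotein with a methyltransferase description. That label reflects a homology match to the whole related polyprotein entry rather than the actual identity of the insert, which the catalogue gives as the helicase. The backbone supplies a C-terminal tag consisting of a TEV protease cleavage site and a 3xFLAG epitope, allowing detection or affinity capture with anti-FLAG reagents and later removal of the tag; the feature table picks up only a FLAG fragment in this region.

A separate cassette uses the human ubiquitin C promoter to drive puromycin N-acetyltransferase, ending in a synthetic poly(A) signal, so transfected mammalian cells can be selected with puromycin. β-globin insulator elements, together with bacterial rrnG and T7 terminators, flank the units and help limit transcriptional read-through between them. The construct suits transient or stably selected expression of tagged nsp13 for localisation, interaction or biochemical studies.
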