Features (pLannotate 1.2.2; 21 found; start..end, strand, type, name):
      1..304     +  enhancer       CMV enhancer: human cytomegalovirus immediate early enhancer
    377..394     -  promoter       CMV promoter (fragment): human cytomegalovirus (CMV) immediate early promoter
    457..508     +  promoter       CMVd2 promoter: truncated human cytomegalovirus (CMV) immediate early promoter that yields moderately reduced expression relative to the full-length promoter
    568..2394    +  CDS            rep (fragment): R1AB_SARS - Experimental evidence at protein level: Swiss-Prot protein existence level 1. [2'-O-methyltransferase]: Methyltransferase that mediates mRNA cap 2'-O-ribose methylation to the 5'-cap structure of viral mRNAs. N7-methyl guanosine cap is a prerequisite for binding of nsp16. Therefore plays an essential role in viral mRNAs cap methylation which is essential to evade immune system. From Severe acute respiratory syndrome coronavirus (SARS-CoV).
   2455..2477    +  CDS            FLAG (fragment): FLAG® epitope tag, followed by an enterokinase cleavage site
   2531..2652    -  polyA_signal   SV40 poly(A) signal: SV40 polyadenylation signal
   2675..2744    -  CDS            large T antigen (fragment): large T antigen from SV40 (simian virus 40)
   2767..2813    +  terminator     T7 terminator: transcription terminator for bacteriophage T7 RNA polymerase
   2843..2979    +  terminator     rrnG terminator: transcription terminator from the E. coli ribosomal RNA rrnG operon (Albrechtsen et al., 1991)
   3024..3095    +  misc_feature   3' β-globin insulator: insulator downstream of the human β-globin locus (Farrell et al., 2002)
   3321..3909    -  rep_origin     ori: high-copy-number ColE1/pMB1/pBR322/pUC origin of replication
   4081..4145    -  CDS            bla(M) (fragment): β-lactamase lacking the signal sequence; bla(M); allows cytosolic expression of β-lactamase
   4409..5618    +  promoter       UbC promoter: human ubiquitin C promoter
   5622..6219    +  CDS            PuroR (fragment): puromycin N-acetyltransferase; pac from Streptomyces; confers resistance to puromycin
   6248..6296    +  polyA_signal   poly(A) signal: synthetic polyadenylation signal
   6562..7422    +  CDS            AmpR: β-lactamase; bla; confers resistance to ampicillin, carbenicillin, and related antibiotics
   7435..7571    +  terminator     rrnG terminator: transcription terminator from the E. coli ribosomal RNA rrnG operon (Albrechtsen et al., 1991)
   7723..7794    +  misc_feature   5' β-globin insulator: insulator upstream of the human β-globin locus (Farrell et al., 2002)
   7799..7845    -  terminator     T7 terminator: transcription terminator for bacteriophage T7 RNA polymerase
   7863..7911    -  polyA_signal   poly(A) signal: synthetic polyadenylation signal
   7942..7991    +  enhancer       CMV enhancer (fragment): human cytomegalovirus immediate early enhancer
>Addgene plasmid #152383 | pGBW-m4133197 | addgene full sequence | sequence record 314728 | Addgene NGS Result
CGTTACATAACTTACGGTAAATGGCCCGCCTGGCTGACCGCCCAACGACCCCCGCCCATTGACGTCAATA
ATGACGTATGTTCCCATAGTAACGCCAATAGGGACTTTCCATTGACGTCAATGGGTGGAGTATTTACGGT
AAACTGCCCACTTGGCAGTACATCAAGTGTATCATATGCCAAGTACGCCCCCTATTGACGTCAATGACGG
TAAATGGCCCGCCTGGCATTATGCCCAGTACATGACCTTATGGGACTTTCCTACTTGGCAGTACATCTAC
GTATTAGTCATCGCTATTACCATGCTGATGCGGTTTTGGCAGTACATCAATGGGCGTGGATAGCGGTTTG
ACTCACGGGGATTTCCAAGTCTCCACCCCATTGACGTCAATGGGAGTTTGTTTTGGCACCAAAATCAACG
GGACTTTCCAAAATGTCGTAACAACTCCGCCCCATTGACGCAAATGGGCGGTAGGCGTGTACGGTGGGAG
GTCTATATAAGCAGAGCTGGTTTAGTGAACCGTCAGATCAGATCTTTGTCGATCCTACCATCCACTCGAC
ACACCCGCCAGCGGCCGCCACCATGGCGGTGGGGGCTTGCGTACTATGTAACAGCCAGACGTCATTGCGC
TGCGGTGCATGTATAAGAAGGCCGTTTCTGTGTTGCAAATGCTGCTACGATCATGTTATTTCGACTTCTC
ACAAGCTTGTGCTCAGTGTCAATCCTTATGTGTGTAATGCCCCCGGATGCGACGTCACAGATGTTACCCA
ACTGTACCTGGGCGGCATGTCCTATTATTGTAAGAGCCACAAACCACCAATCTCCTTCCCCCTGTGCGCC
AACGGACAGGTGTTTGGGCTCTACAAAAACACATGTGTGGGATCTGACAATGTCACCGACTTCAACGCTA
TCGCCACATGCGATTGGACTAATGCAGGCGACTACATTTTAGCCAACACCTGTACCGAACGGCTGAAGTT
ATTTGCGGCTGAGACTCTAAAGGCAACTGAGGAAACCTTCAAACTTTCATATGGTATCGCCACGGTACGT
GAGGTGTTGTCTGATCGAGAACTGCATCTCAGTTGGGAGGTCGGGAAGCCTAGACCTCCCCTTAATCGAA
ATTACGTGTTCACAGGTTATAGGGTTACCAAGAACAGCAAAGTCCAGATCGGCGAATATACTTTTGAGAA
GGGAGATTACGGTGACGCCGTAGTGTATCGTGGCACAACAACATACAAACTGAATGTTGGGGATTACTTC
GTGCTGACGTCCCACACCGTTATGCCGCTCTCAGCTCCAACTTTGGTTCCCCAGGAACATTACGTGCGGA
TTACTGGACTCTATCCAACGCTAAACATAAGCGACGAGTTTTCCAGCAACGTGGCTAATTACCAAAAGGT
CGGCATGCAGAAGTACTCCACCCTTCAGGGTCCTCCTGGGACTGGCAAAAGTCACTTCGCCATCGGACTG
GCACTTTACTATCCCAGTGCGCGCATTGTATATACCGCCTGCTCACATGCGGCAGTGGACGCCCTGTGTG
AGAAGGCTTTAAAGTATCTGCCAATAGACAAATGCTCTCGCATTATCCCTGCCAGGGCCAGAGTGGAGTG
CTTTGATAAGTTTAAAGTGAACTCGACCCTCGAACAGTATGTCTTCTGCACAGTTAACGCATTGCCCGAA
ACGACCGCCGATATAGTTGTGTTCGACGAAATCTCAATGGCTACCAATTATGATCTCTCCGTCGTCAATG
CACGGCTGCGGGCCAAACACTACGTCTACATCGGGGACCCCGCGCAGTTACCAGCACCGCGAACCCTACT
GACTAAGGGCACACTTGAGCCAGAGTACTTCAACAGCGTATGTAGACTGATGAAAACCATTGGCCCTGAT
ATGTTCCTGGGAACATGTCGGAGGTGCCCCGCTGAAATAGTGGACACCGTTTCAGCACTTGTGTACGACA
ATAAGCTCAAAGCACACAAGGATAAATCCGCACAATGTTTTAAGATGTTTTACAAAGGGGTTATTACCCA
TGATGTGTCTAGCGCTATCAATCGCCCTCAGATTGGCGTGGTGAGAGAGTTTTTGACGCGAAATCCCGCC
TGGCGAAAGGCCGTATTCATCAGTCCTTACAACTCGCAAAATGCCGTCGCTAGTAAGATTTTAGGACTCC
CTACTCAGACAGTTGATAGCTCTCAAGGTTCTGAATACGATTATGTGATTTTTACTCAGACTACCGAAAC
GGCACATTCTTGTAACGTCAACCGTTTTAACGTGGCCATTACAAGGGCCAAGGTTGGCATCTTGTGTATC
ATGTCAGACCGGGACCTGTATGATAAACTGCAATTCACATCTTTGGAGATACCGCGCCGCAATGTCGCTA
CCCTTCAGGAAAACCTTTACTTTCAGTCGATGGATTATAAGGACCACGATGGAGACTACAAAGATCATGA
CATTGATTACAAGGACGACGATGACAAATAAGCTAGCTTGACTGACTGAGATACAGCGTACCTTCAGCTC
ACAGACATGATAAGATACATTGATGAGTTTGGACAAACCACAACTAGAATGCAGTGAAAAAAATGCTTTA
TTTGTGAAATTTGTGATGCTATTGCTTTATTTGTAACCATTATAAGCTGCAATAAACAAGTTAACAACAA
CAATTGCATTCATTTTATGTTTCAGGTTCAGGGGGAGGTGTGGGAGGTTTTTTAAAGCAAGTAAAACCTC
TACAAATGTGGTATTGGCCCATCTCTATCGGTATCGTAGCATAACCCCTTGGGGCCTCTAAACGGGTCTT
GAGGGGTTTTTTGTGCCCCTCGGGCCGGATTGCTATCTACCGGCATTGGCGCAGAAAAAAATGCCTGATG
CGACGCTGCGCGTCTTATACTCCCACATATGCCAGATTCAGCAACGGATACGGCTTCCCCAACTTGCCCA
CTTCCATACGTGTCCTCCTTACCAGAAATTTATCCTTAAGGTCGTCAGCTATCCTGCAGGCGATCTCTCG
ATTTCGATCAAGACATTCCTTTAATGGTCTTTTCTGGACACCACTAGGGGTCAGAAGTAGTTCATCAAAC
TTTCTTCCCTCCCTAATCTCATTGGTTACCTTGGGCTATCGAAACTTAATTAACCAGTCAAGTCAGCTAC
TTGGCGAGATCGACTTGTCTGGGTTTCGACTACGCTCAGAATTGCGTCAGTCAAGTTCGATCTGGTCCTT
GCTATTGCACCCGTTCTCCGATTACGAGTTTCATTTAAATCATGTGAGCAAAAGGCCAGCAAAAGGCCAG
GAACCGTAAAAAGGCCGCGTTGCTGGCGTTTTTCCATAGGCTCCGCCCCCCTGACGAGCATCACAAAAAT
CGACGCTCAAGTCAGAGGTGGCGAAACCCGACAGGACTATAAAGATACCAGGCGTTTCCCCCTGGAAGCT
CCCTCGTGCGCTCTCCTGTTCCGACCCTGCCGCTTACCGGATACCTGTCCGCCTTTCTCCCTTCGGGAAG
CGTGGCGCTTTCTCATAGCTCACGCTGTAGGTATCTCAGTTCGGTGTAGGTCGTTCGCTCCAAGCTGGGC
TGTGTGCACGAACCCCCCGTTCAGCCCGACCGCTGCGCCTTATCCGGTAACTATCGTCTTGAGTCCAACC
CGGTAAGACACGACTTATCGCCACTGGCAGCAGCCACTGGTAACAGGATTAGCAGAGCGAGGTATGTAGG
CGGTGCTACAGAGTTCTTGAAGTGGTGGCCTAACTACGGCTACACTAGAAGAACAGTATTTGGTATCTGC
GCTCTGCTGAAGCCAGTTACCTTCGGAAAAAGAGTTGGTAGCTCTTGATCCGGCAAACAAACCACCGCTG
GTAGCGGTGGTTTTTTTGTTTGCAAGCAGCAGATTACGCGCAGAAAAAAAGGATCTCAAGAAGATCCTTT
GATCTTTTCTACGGGGTCTGACGCTCAGTGGAACGAAAACTCACGTTAAGGGATTTTGGTCATGAGATTA
TCAAAAAGGATCTTCACCTAGATCCTTTTAAATTAAAAATGAAGTTTTAAATCAATCTAAAGTATATATG
AGTAAACTTGGTCTGACAGTTACCAATGCTTAATCAGTGAGGCACCTATCTCAGCGATCTGTCTATTTCG
TTCATCCATAGTTGCATTTAAATTTCCGAACTCTCCAAGGCCCTCGTCGGAAAATCTTCAAACCTTTCGT
CCGATCCATCTTGCAGGCTACCTCTCGAACGAACTATCGCAAGTCTCTTGGCCGGCCTTGCGCCTTGGCT
ATTGCTTGGCAGCGCCTATCGCCAGGTATTACTCCAATCCCGAATATCCGAGATCGGGATCACCCGAGAG
AAGTTCAACCTACATCCTCAATCCCGATCTATCCGAGATCCGAGGAATATCGAAATCGGGGCGCGCCTGG
CCTCCGCGCCGGGTTTTGGCGCCTCCCGCGGGCGCCCCCCTCGTCACGGCGAGCGCTGCCACGTCAGACG
AAGGGCGCAGGAGCGTCCTGATCCTTCCGCCCGGACGCTCAGGACAGCGGCCCGCTGCTCATAAGACTCG
GCCTTAGAACCCCAGTATCAGCAGAAGGACATTTTAGGACGGGACTTGGGTGACTCTAGGGCACTGGTTT
TCTTTCCAGAGAGCGGAACAGGCGAGGAAAAGTAGTCCCTTCTCGGCGATTCTGCGGAGGGATCTCCGTG
GGGCGGTGAACGCCGATGATTATATAAGGACGCGCCGGGTGTGGCACAGCTAGTTCCGTCGCAGCCGGGA
TTTGGGTCGCGGTTCTTGTTTGTGGATCGCTGTGATCGTCACTTGGTGAGTAGCGGGCTGCTGGGCTGGC
CGGGGCTTTCGTGGCCGCCGGGCCGCTCGGTGGGACGGAAGCGTGTGGAGAGACCGCCAAGGGCTGTAGT
CTGGGTCCGCGAGCAAGGTTGCCCTGAACTGGGGGTTGGGGGGAGCGCAGCAAAATGGCGGCTGTTCCCG
AGTCTTGAATGGAAGACGCTTGTGAGGCGGGCTGTGAGGTCGTTGAAACAAGGTGGGGGGCATGGTGGGC
GGCAAGAACCCAAGGTCTTGAGCCCTTCGCTAATGCGGGAAAGCTCTTATTCGGGTGAGATGGGCTGGGC
ACCATCTGGGGACCCTGACGTGAAGTTTGTCACTGACTGGAGAACTCGGTTTGTCGTCTGTTGCGGGGGC
GGCAGTTATGGCGGTGCCGTTGGGCAGTGCACCCGTACCTTTGGGAGCGCGCGCCCTCGTCGTGTCGTGA
CGTCACCCGTTCTGTTGGCTTATAATGCAGGGTGGGGCCACCTGCCGGTAGGTGTGCGGTAGGCTTTTCT
CCGTCGCAGGACGCAGGGTTCGGGCCTAGGGTAGGCTCTCCTGAATCGACAGGCGCCGGACCTCTGGTGA
GGGGAGGGATAAGTGAGGCGTCAGTTTCTTTGGTCGGTTTTATGTACCTATCTTCTTAAGTAGCTGAAGC
TCCGGTTTTGAACTATGCGCTCGGGGTTGGCGAGTGTGTTTTGTGAAGTTTTTTAGGCACCTTTTGAAAT
GTAATCATTTGGGTCAATATGTAATTTTCAGTGTTAGACTTGTAAATTGTCCGCTAAATTCTGGCCGTTT
TTGGCTTTTTTGTTAGACAACATGACCGAGTACAAGCCCACGGTGCGCCTCGCCACCCGCGACGACGTCC
CCAGGGCCGTACGCACCCTCGCCGCCGCGTTCGCCGACTACCCCGCCACGCGCCACACCGTCGATCCGGA
CCGCCACATCGAGCGGGTCACCGAGCTGCAAGAACTCTTCCTCACGCGCGTCGGGCTCGACATCGGCAAG
GTGTGGGTCGCGGACGACGGCGCCGCGGTGGCGGTCTGGACCACGCCGGAGAGCGTCGAAGCGGGGGCGG
TGTTCGCCGAGATCGGCCCGCGCATGGCCGAGTTGAGCGGTTCCCGGCTGGCCGCGCAGCAACAGATGGA
GGGCCTCCTGGCGCCGCACCGGCCCAAGGAGCCCGCGTGGTTCCTGGCCACCGTCGGCGTCTCGCCCGAC
CACCAGGGCAAGGGTCTGGGCAGCGCCGTCGTGCTCCCCGGAGTGGAGGCCGCCGAGCGCGCCGGGGTGC
CCGCCTTCCTGGAGACCTCCGCGCCCCGCAACCTCCCCTTCTACGAGCGGCTCGGCTTCACCGTCACCGC
CGACGTCGAGGTGCCCGAAGGACCGCGCACCTGGTGCATGACCCGCAAGCCCGGTGCCTAGGCTAGTATG
TAAGCCTAGTCTTAGATAATAAAATCGCTATCCATCGAAGATGGATGTGTGTTGGTTTTTTGTGTGTGTA
ACGCTAGGCGCGCCTGGTGTACCGAGAACGATCCTCTCAGTGCGAGTCTCGACGATCCATATCGTTGCTT
GGCAGTCAGCCAGTCGGAATCCAGCTTGGGACCCAGGAAGTCCAATCGTCAGATATTGTACTCAAGCCTG
GTCACGGCAGCGTACCGATCTGTTTAAACCTAGATATTGATAGTCTGATCGGTCAACGTATAATCGAGTC
CTAGCTTTTGCAAACATCTATCAAGAGACAGGATCAGCAGGAGGCTTTCGCATGAGTATTCAACATTTCC
GTGTCGCCCTTATTCCCTTTTTTGCGGCATTTTGCCTTCCTGTTTTTGCTCACCCAGAAACGCTGGTGAA
AGTAAAAGATGCTGAAGATCAGTTGGGTGCGCGAGTGGGTTACATCGAACTGGATCTCAACAGCGGTAAG
ATCCTTGAGAGTTTTCGCCCCGAAGAACGCTTTCCAATGATGAGCACTTTTAAAGTTCTGCTATGTGGCG
CGGTATTATCCCGTATTGACGCCGGGCAAGAGCAACTCGGTCGCCGCATACACTATTCTCAGAATGACTT
GGTTGAGTATTCACCAGTCACAGAAAAGCATCTTACGGATGGCATGACAGTAAGAGAATTATGCAGTGCT
GCCATAACCATGAGTGATAACACTGCGGCCAACTTACTTCTGACAACGATTGGAGGACCGAAGGAGCTAA
CCGCTTTTTTGCACAACATGGGGGATCATGTAACTCGCCTTGATCGTTGGGAACCGGAGCTGAATGAAGC
CATACCAAACGACGAGCGTGACACCACGATGCCTGTAGCAATGGCAACAACCTTGCGTAAACTATTAACT
GGCGAACTACTTACTCTAGCTTCCCGGCAACAGTTGATAGACTGGATGGAGGCGGATAAAGTTGCAGGAC
CACTTCTGCGCTCGGCCCTTCCGGCTGGCTGGTTTATTGCTGATAAATCTGGAGCCGGTGAGCGTGGGTC
TCGCGGTATCATTGCAGCACTGGGGCCAGATGGTAAGCCCTCCCGTATCGTAGTTATCTACACGACGGGG
AGTCAGGCAACTATGGATGAACGAAATAGACAGATCGCTGAGATAGGTGCCTCACTGATTAAGCATTGGT
AACCGATTCTAGGTGCATTGGCGCAGAAAAAAATGCCTGATGCGACGCTGCGCGTCTTATACTCCCACAT
ATGCCAGATTCAGCAACGGATACGGCTTCCCCAACTTGCCCACTTCCATACGTGTCCTCCTTACCAGAAA
TTTATCCTTAAGATCCCGAATCGTTTAAACTCGACTCTGGCTCTATCGAATCTCCGTCGTTTCGAGCTTA
CGCGAACAGCCGTGGCGCTCATTTGCTCGTCGGGCATCGAATCTCGTCAGCTATCGTCAGCTTACCTTTT
TGGCAGCGATCGCGGCTCCCGACATCTTGGACCATTAGCTCCACAGGTATCTTCTTCCCTCTAGTGGTCA
TAACAGCAGCTTCAGCTACCTCTCAATTCAAAAAACCCCTCAAGACCCGTTTAGAGGCCCCAAGGGGTTA
TGCTATCAATCGTTGCGTTACACACACAAAAAACCAACACACATCCATCTTCGATGGATAGCGATTTTAT
TATCTAACTGCTGATCGAGTGTAGCCAGATCTAGTAATCAATTACGGGGTCATTAGTTCATAGCCCATAT
ATGGAGTTCCG
